Addgene plasmid #214789: pMSCV/CALR ins5-linker-Venus
Purpose: Mammalian expression of human CALR ins5 -linker-Venus
Depositing lab: Norio Komatsu. Depositing organization: Juntendo University. Publication: Loss of KDEL function from a calreticulin frameshift mutation drives expression of an immature, mutant calreticulin-dependent form of the thrombopoietin receptor MPL. Masubuchi N, Yang Y, Imai M, Kihara Y, Morishita S, Edahiro Y, Komatsu N. Haematologica. 2025 Nov 6. doi: 10.3324/haematol.2025.287585. PubMed 41195513.
Backbone
  Vector backbone: pMSCV-IRES-GFP
  Backbone manufacturer: addgene(Plasmid #20672)
  Backbone size w/o insert (bp): 6500
  Modifications to backbone: deleted IRES-GFP and inserte CALR ins5-linker-Venus
  Vector type: Retroviral
Growth in bacteria
  Bacterial resistance: Ampicillin, 100 μg/mL
  Growth temperature: 37°C
  Growth strain: NEB Stable
  Copy number: Unknown
Gene/Insert
  Gene/Insert name: CALR ins5-linker-Venus
  Species: H. sapiens (human)
  Entrez Gene: CALR (a.k.a. CALR1, CRT, HEL-S-99n, RO, SSA, cC1qR)
  Promoter: MSCV
  Cloning method: Restriction Enzyme; 5′ cloning site EcoRI (unknown if destroyed); 3′ cloning site AgeI (unknown if destroyed)
  Sequencing primers: 5′ MSCV
Terms and licenses: Academic/Nonprofit Terms; Industry Terms: Not Available to Industry
How to cite: pMSCV/CALR ins5-linker-Venus was a gift from Norio Komatsu (Addgene plasmid # 214789 ; http://n2t.net/addgene:214789 ; RRID:Addgene_214789)
