[The description below was written by a language model from this plasmid's Addgene catalogue record and pLannotate feature annotations shown in this document.]
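Description:
pMSCV/CALR ins5-linker-Venus is a gammaretroviral expression vector derived from pMSCV-IRES-GFP, in which the IRES-GFP cassette was removed and replaced by a human calreticulin (CALR) ins5 mutant fused through a linker to the yellow fluorescent protein Venus. The sequenced plasmid is about 7.2 kb. It is maintained in E. coli through a high-copy ColE1/pUC-type origin and selected with ampicillin via the AmpR β-lactamase gene. The short lacI, lacZα, TcR, rop, bom and env fragments in the annotation are non-functional remnants of the backbone's cloning history.

The viral portion consists of murine embryonic stem cell virus 5′ and 3′ LTRs flanking the MESV Ψ packaging signal and a truncated, start-codon-less gag segment that extends the packaging region. Together these elements allow the transcript to be encapsidated when gag-pol and env are supplied in trans by packaging cells. The 5′ LTR also serves as the MSCV promoter driving the insert after integration into target cells. The CALR coding sequence, cloned between EcoRI and AgeI sites, lies directly downstream of gag. The automated annotation labels it by homology to rat calreticulin, but the catalogue lists it as human. The annotated match ends before Venus begins, leaving a stretch that presumably contains the mutant C-terminus and the linker. No separate mammalian selection marker is annotated, so Venus fluorescence is the evident means of identifying transduced cells.

The stated purpose is mammalian expression of the fusion protein. The associated study concerns a CALR frameshift mutation that loses KDEL function and its effect on the thrombopoietin receptor MPL, which suggests use in tracking the mutant protein in transduced cells.
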