Features (pLannotate 1.2.2; 18 found; start..end, strand, type, name):
    580..921     +  misc_feature   MESV Ψ: packaging signal of murine embryonic stem cell virus
    988..1404    +  CDS            gag (truncated): truncated Moloney murine leukemia virus (MMLV) gag gene lacking the start codon
   1418..2569    +  CDS            Calr (fragment): CALR_RAT - Experimental evidence at protein level: Swiss-Prot protein existence level 1. Calcium-binding chaperone that promotes folding, oligomeric assembly and quality control in the endoplasmic reticulum (ER) via the calreticulin/calnexin cycle. This lectin interacts transiently with almost all of the monoglucosylated glycoproteins that are synthesized in the ER. Interacts with the DNA-binding domain of NR3C1 and mediates its nuclear export (By similarity). Involved in maternal gene expression regulation. May participate in oocyte maturation via the regulation of calcium homeostasis (By sim
   2738..3457    +  CDS            Venus: yellow fluorescent protein (YFP) with fast and efficient maturation (Nagai et al., 2002) mammalian codon-optimized
   3554..4068    +  LTR            3' LTR: 3' long terminal repeat from murine embryonic stem cell virus
   4230..4246    -  protein_bind   lac operator: The lac repressor binds to the lac operator to inhibit transcription in E. coli. This inhibition can be relieved by adding lactose or isopropyl-β-D-thiogalactopyranoside (IPTG). lac repressor encoded by lacI
   4254..4284    -  promoter       lac promoter: promoter for the E. coli lac operon
   4299..4320    -  protein_bind   CAP binding site: CAP binding activates transcription in the presence of cAMP. E. coli catabolite activator protein
   4333..4425    -  CDS            lacI (fragment): lac repressor; lacI; The lac repressor binds to the lac operator to inhibit transcription in E. coli. This inhibition can be relieved by adding lactose or isopropyl-β-D-thiogalactopyranoside (IPTG).
   4608..5196    -  rep_origin     ori: high-copy-number ColE1/pMB1/pBR322/pUC origin of replication
   5367..6227    -  CDS            AmpR: β-lactamase; bla; confers resistance to ampicillin, carbenicillin, and related antibiotics
   6228..6332    -  promoter       AmpR promoter: bla
   6427..6462    +  CDS            rop (fragment): Rop protein, which maintains plasmids at low copy number; rop
   6564..6663    +  misc_feature   bom (fragment): basis of mobility region from pBR322
   6669..6818    -  CDS            lacZα (fragment): LacZα fragment of β-galactosidase; lacZ fragment
   6818..7019    -  CDS            TcR (fragment): tetracycline efflux protein; tet; confers resistance to tetracycline
   7020..7118    +  CDS            env (fragment): murine leukemia virus gPr80 envelope polyprotein precursor; env; proteolytically cleaved into gp70SU and p15TM subunits
   7160..516     +  LTR            5' LTR (across the origin): 5' long terminal repeat from murine embryonic stem cell virus
>Addgene plasmid #214789 | pMSCV/CALR ins5-linker-Venus | addgene full sequence | sequence record 429016 | Addgene NGS Result
ATGAAAGACCCCACCTGTAGGTTTGGCAAGCTAGCTTAAGTAACGCCATTTTGCAAGGCATGGAAAATAC
ATAACTGAGAATAGAGAAGTTCAGATCAAGGTTAGGAACAGAGAGACAGCAGAATATGGGCCAAACAGGA
TATCTGTGGTAAGCAGTTCCTGCCCCGGCTCAGGGCCAAGAACAGATGGTCCCCAGATGCGGTCCCGCCC
TCAGCAGTTTCTAGAGAACCATCAGATGTTTCCAGGGTGCCCCAAGGACCTGAAATGACCCTGTGCCTTA
TTTGAACTAACCAATCAGTTCGCTTCTCGCTTCTGTTCGCGCGCTTCTGCTCCCCGAGCTCAATAAAAGA
GCCCACAACCCCTCACTCGGCGCGCCAGTCCTCCGATAGACTGCGTCGCCCGGGTACCCGTATTCCCAAT
AAAGCCTCTTGCTGTTTGCATCCGAATCGTGGACTCGCTGATCCTTGGGAGGGTCTCCTCAGATTGATTG
ACTGCCCACCTCGGGGGTCTTTCATTTGGAGGTTCCACCGAGATTTGGAGACCCCTGCCCAGGGACCACC
GACCCCCCCGCCGGGAGGTAAGCTGGCCAGCGGTCGTTTCGTGTCTGTCTCTGTCTTTGTGCGTGTTTGT
GCCGGCATCTAATGTTTGCGCCTGCGTCTGTACTAGTTAGCTAACTAGCTCTGTATCTGGCGGACCCGTG
GTGGAACTGACGAGTTCTGAACACCCGGCCGCAACCCTGGGAGACGTCCCAGGGACTTTGGGGGCCGTTT
TTGTGGCCCGACCTGAGGAAGGGAGTCGATGTGGAATCCGACCCCGTCAGGATATGTGGTTCTGGTAGGA
GACGAGAACCTAAAACAGTTCCCGCCTCCGTCTGAATTTTTGCTTTCGGTTTGGAACCGAAGCCGCGCGT
CTTGTCTGCTGCAGCGCTGCAGCATCGTTCTGTGTTGTCTCTGTCTGACTGTGTTTCTGTATTTGTCTGA
AAATTAGGGCCAGACTGTTACCACTCCCTTAAGTTTGACCTTAGGTCACTGGAAAGATGTCGAGCGGATC
GCTCACAACCAGTCGGTAGATGTCAAGAAGAGACGTTGGGTTACCTTCTGCTCTGCAGAATGGCCAACCT
TTAACGTCGGATGGCCGCGAGACGGCACCTTTAACCGAGACCTCATCACCCAGGTTAAGATCAAGGTCTT
TTCACCTGGCCCGCATGGACACCCAGACCAGGTCCCCTACATCGTGACCTGGGAAGCCTTGGCTTTTGAC
CCCCCTCCCTGGGTCAAGCCCTTTGTACACCCTAAGCCTCCGCCTCCTCTTCCTCCATCCGCCCCGTCTC
TCCCCCTTGAACCTCCTCGTTCGACCCCGCCTCGATCCTCCCTTTATCCAGCCCTCACTCCTTCTCTAGG
CGCCGGAATTCGCCACCATGCTGCTATCCGTGCCGCTGCTGCTCGGCCTCCTCGGCCTGGCCGTCGCCGA
GCCTGCCGTCTACTTCAAGGAGCAGTTTCTGGACGGAGACGGGTGGACTTCCCGCTGGATCGAATCCAAA
CACAAGTCAGATTTTGGCAAATTCGTTCTCAGTTCCGGCAAGTTCTACGGTGACGAGGAGAAAGATAAAG
GTTTGCAGACAAGCCAGGATGCACGCTTTTATGCTCTGTCGGCCAGTTTCGAGCCTTTCAGCAACAAAGG
CCAGACGCTGGTGGTGCAGTTCACGGTGAAACATGAGCAGAACATCGACTGTGGGGGCGGCTATGTGAAG
CTGTTTCCTAATAGTTTGGACCAGACAGACATGCACGGAGACTCAGAATACAACATCATGTTTGGTCCCG
ACATCTGTGGCCCTGGCACCAAGAAGGTTCATGTCATCTTCAACTACAAGGGCAAGAACGTGCTGATCAA
CAAGGACATCCGTTGCAAGGATGATGAGTTTACACACCTGTACACACTGATTGTGCGGCCAGACAACACC
TATGAGGTGAAGATTGACAACAGCCAGGTGGAGTCCGGCTCCTTGGAAGACGATTGGGACTTCCTGCCAC
CCAAGAAGATAAAGGATCCTGATGCTTCAAAACCGGAAGACTGGGATGAGCGGGCCAAGATCGATGATCC
CACAGACTCCAAGCCTGAGGACTGGGACAAGCCCGAGCATATCCCTGACCCTGATGCTAAGAAGCCCGAG
GACTGGGATGAAGAGATGGACGGAGAGTGGGAACCCCCAGTGATTCAGAACCCTGAGTACAAGGGTGAGT
GGAAGCCCCGGCAGATCGACAACCCAGATTACAAGGGCACTTGGATCCACCCAGAAATTGACAACCCCGA
GTATTCTCCCGATCCCAGTATCTATGCCTATGATAACTTTGGCGTGCTGGGCCTGGACCTCTGGCAGGTC
AAGTCTGGCACCATCTTTGACAACTTCCTCATCACCAACGATGAGGCATACGCTGAGGAGTTTGGCAACG
AGACGTGGGGCGTAACAAAGGCAGCAGAGAAACAAATGAAGGACAAACAGGACGAGGAGCAGAGGCTTAA
GGAGGAGGAAGAAGACAAGAAACGCAAAGAGGAGGAGGAGGCAGAGGACAATTGTCGGAGGATGATGAGG
ACAAAGATGAGGATGAGGAGGATGAGGAGGACAAGGAGGAAGATGAGGAGGAAGATGTCCCCGGCCAGGC
CAAGGACGAGCTGTAGAGAGGCCTGCCTCCAGGGCTGGACTGAGGCCGGTGGAGGTGGATCTGGTGGTGG
AGGATCAATGGTGAGCAAGGGCGAGGAGCTGTTCACCGGGGTGGTGCCCATCCTGGTCGAGCTGGACGGC
GACGTAAACGGCCACAAGTTCAGCGTGTCCGGCGAGGGCGAGGGCGATGCCACCTACGGCAAGCTGACCC
TGAAGCTGATCTGCACCACCGGCAAGCTGCCCGTGCCCTGGCCCACCCTCGTGACCACCCTGGGCTACGG
CCTGCAGTGCTTCGCCCGCTACCCCGACCACATGAAGCAGCACGACTTCTTCAAGTCCGCCATGCCCGAA
GGCTACGTCCAGGAGCGCACCATCTTCTTCAAGGACGACGGCAACTACAAGACCCGCGCCGAGGTGAAGT
TCGAGGGCGACACCCTGGTGAACCGCATCGAGCTGAAGGGCATCGACTTCAAGGAGGACGGCAACATCCT
GGGGCACAAGCTGGAGTACAACTACAACAGCCACAACGTCTATATCACCGCCGACAAGCAGAAGAACGGC
ATCAAGGCCAACTTCAAGATCCGCCACAACATCGAGGACGGCGGCGTGCAGCTCGCCGACCACTACCAGC
AGAACACCCCCATCGGCGACGGCCCCGTGCTGCTGCCCGACAACCACTACCTGAGCTACCAGTCCGCCCT
GAGCAAAGACCCCAACGAGAAGCGCGATCACATGGTCCTGCTGGAGTTCGTGACCGCCGCCGGGATCACT
CTCGGCATGGACGAGCTGTACAAGTAAACCGGTACCTCTAGAACTATAGCTAGCATGCGCAAATTTAAAG
CGCTGATATCGATAAAATAAAAGATTTTATTTAGTCTCCAGAAAAAGGGGGGAATGAAAGACCCCACCTG
TAGGTTTGGCAAGCTAGCTTAAGTAACGCCATTTTGCAAGGCATGGAAAATACATAACTGAGAATAGAGA
AGTTCAGATCAAGGTTAGGAACAGAGAGACAGCAGAATATGGGCCAAACAGGATATCTGTGGTAAGCAGT
TCCTGCCCCGGCTCAGGGCCAAGAACAGATGGTCCCCAGATGCGGTCCCGCCCTCAGCAGTTTCTAGAGA
ACCATCAGATGTTTCCAGGGTGCCCCAAGGACCTGAAATGACCCTGTGCCTTATTTGAACTAACCAATCA
GTTCGCTTCTCGCTTCTGTTCGCGCGCTTCTGCTCCCCGAGCTCAATAAAAGAGCCCACAACCCCTCACT
CGGCGCGCCAGTCCTCCGATAGACTGCGTCGCCCGGGTACCCGTGTATCCAATAAACCCTCTTGCAGTTG
CATCCGACTTGTGGTCTCGCTGTTCCTTGGGAGGGTCTCCTCTGAGTGATTGACTACCCGTCAGCGGGGG
TCTTTCATGGGTAACAGTTTCTTGAAGTTGGAGAACAACATTCTGAGGGTAGGAGTCGAATATTAAGTAA
TCCTGACTCAATTAGCCACTGTTTTGAATCCACATACTCCAATACTCCTGAAATAGTTCATTATGGACAG
CGCAGAAAGAGCTGGGGAGAATTGTGAAATTGTTATCCGCTCACAATTCCACACAACATACGAGCCGGAA
GCATAAAGTGTAAAGCCTGGGGTGCCTAATGAGTGAGCTAACTCACATTAATTGCGTTGCGCTCACTGCC
CGCTTTCCAGTCGGGAAACCTGTCGTGCCAGCTGCATTAATGAATCGGCCAACGCGCGGGGAGAGGCGGT
TTGCGTATTGGGCGCTCTTCCGCTTCCTCGCTCACTGACTCGCTGCGCTCGGTCGTTCGGCTGCGGCGAG
CGGTATCAGCTCACTCAAAGGCGGTAATACGGTTATCCACAGAATCAGGGGATAACGCAGGAAAGAACAT
GTGAGCAAAAGGCCAGCAAAAGGCCAGGAACCGTAAAAAGGCCGCGTTGCTGGCGTTTTTCCATAGGCTC
CGCCCCCCTGACGAGCATCACAAAAATCGACGCTCAAGTCAGAGGTGGCGAAACCCGACAGGACTATAAA
GATACCAGGCGTTTCCCCCTGGAAGCTCCCTCGTGCGCTCTCCTGTTCCGACCCTGCCGCTTACCGGATA
CCTGTCCGCCTTTCTCCCTTCGGGAAGCGTGGCGCTTTCTCATAGCTCACGCTGTAGGTATCTCAGTTCG
GTGTAGGTCGTTCGCTCCAAGCTGGGCTGTGTGCACGAACCCCCCGTTCAGCCCGACCGCTGCGCCTTAT
CCGGTAACTATCGTCTTGAGTCCAACCCGGTAAGACACGACTTATCGCCACTGGCAGCAGCCACTGGTAA
CAGGATTAGCAGAGCGAGGTATGTAGGCGGTGCTACAGAGTTCTTGAAGTGGTGGCCTAACTACGGCTAC
ACTAGAAGAACAGTATTTGGTATCTGCGCTCTGCTGAAGCCAGTTACCTTCGGAAAAAGAGTTGGTAGCT
CTTGATCCGGCAAACAAACCACCGCTGGTAGCGGTGGTTTTTTTGTTTGCAAGCAGCAGATTACGCGCAG
AAAAAAAGGATCTCAAGAAGATCCTTTGATCTTTTCTACGGGGTCTGACGCTCAGTGGAACGAAAACTCA
CGTTAAGGGATTTTGGTCATGAGATTATCAAAAAGGATCTTCACCTAGATCCTTTTAAATTAAAAATGAA
GTTTTAAATCAATCTAAAGTATATATGAGTAAACTTGGTCTGACAGTTACCAATGCTTAATCAGTGAGGC
ACCTATCTCAGCGATCTGTCTATTTCGTTCATCCATAGTTGCCTGACTCCCCGTCGTGTAGATAACTACG
ATACGGGAGGGCTTACCATCTGGCCCCAGTGCTGCAATGATACCGCGAGACCCACGCTCACCGGCTCCAG
ATTTATCAGCAATAAACCAGCCAGCCGGAAGGGCCGAGCGCAGAAGTGGTCCTGCAACTTTATCCGCCTC
CATCCAGTCTATTAATTGTTGCCGGGAAGCTAGAGTAAGTAGTTCGCCAGTTAATAGTTTGCGCAACGTT
GTTGCCATTGCTACAGGCATCGTGGTGTCACGCTCGTCGTTTGGTATGGCTTCATTCAGCTCCGGTTCCC
AACGATCAAGGCGAGTTACATGATCCCCCATGTTGTGCAAAAAAGCGGTTAGCTCCTTCGGTCCTCCGAT
CGTTGTCAGAAGTAAGTTGGCCGCAGTGTTATCACTCATGGTTATGGCAGCACTGCATAATTCTCTTACT
GTCATGCCATCCGTAAGATGCTTTTCTGTGACTGGTGAGTACTCAACCAAGTCATTCTGAGAATAGTGTA
TGCGGCGACCGAGTTGCTCTTGCCCGGCGTCAATACGGGATAATACCGCGCCACATAGCAGAACTTTAAA
AGTGCTCATCATTGGAAAACGTTCTTCGGGGCGAAAACTCTCAAGGATCTTACCGCTGTTGAGATCCAGT
TCGATGTAACCCACTCGTGCACCCAACTGATCTTCAGCATCTTTTACTTTCACCAGCGTTTCTGGGTGAG
CAAAAACAGGAAGGCAAAATGCCGCAAAAAAGGGAATAAGGGCGACACGGAAATGTTGAATACTCATACT
CTTCCTTTTTCAATATTATTGAAGCATTTATCAGGGTTATTGTCTCATGAGCGGATACATATTTGAATGT
ATTTAGAAAAATAAACAAATAGGGGTTCCGCGCACATTTCCCCGAAAAGTGCCACCTGACGTCTAAGAAA
CCATTATTATCATGACATTAACCTATAAAAATAGGCGTATCACGAGGCCCTTTCGTCTCGCGCGTTTCGG
TGATGACGGTGAAAACCTCTGACACATGCAGCTCCCGGAGACGGTCACAGCTTGTCTGTAAGCGGATGCC
GGGAGCAGACAAGCCCGTCAGGGCGCGTCAGCGGGTGTTGGCGGGTGTCGGGGCTGGCTTAACTATGCGG
CATCAGAGCAGATTGTACTGAGAGTGCACCATATGCGGTGTGAAATACCGCACAGATGCGTAAGGAGAAA
ATACCGCATCAGGCGCCATTCGCCATTCAGGCTGCGCAACTGTTGGGAAGGGCGATCGGTGCGGGCCTCT
TCGCTATTACGCCAGCTGGCGAAAGGGGGATGTGCTGCAAGGCGATTAAGTTGGGTAACGCCAGGGTTTT
CCCAGTCACGACGTTGTAAAACGACGGCGCAAGGAATGGTGCATGCAAGGAGATGGCGCCCAACAGTCCC
CCGGCCACGGGGCCTGCCACCATACCCACGCCGAAACAAGCGCTCATGAGCCCGAAGTGGCGAGCCCGAT
CTTCCCCATCGGTGATGTCGGCGATATAGGCGCCAGCAACCGCACCTGTGGCGCCGGTGATGCCGGCCAC
GATGCGTCCGGCGTAGAGGCGATTAGTCCAATTTGTTAAAGACAGGATATCAGTGGTCCAGGCTCTAGTT
TTGACTCAACAATATCACCAGCTGAAGCCTATAGAGTACGAGCCATAGATAAAATAAAAGATTTTATTTA
GTCTCCAGAAAAAGGGGGGA
